>Addgene plasmid #212730 | YIp211-CUP1-NUbo-VSV | addgene full sequence | sequence record 419485 | Addgene NGS Result
TCTTCCGCTTCCTCGCTCACTGACTCGCTGCGCTCGGTCGTTCGGCTGCGGCGAGCGGTATCAGCTCACT
CAAAGGCGGTAATACGGTTATCCACAGAATCAGGGGATAACGCAGGAAAGAACATGTGAGCAAAAGGCCA
GCAAAAGGCCAGGAACCGTAAAAAGGCCGCGTTGCTGGCGTTTTTCCATAGGCTCCGCCCCCCTGACGAG
CATCACAAAAATCGACGCTCAAGTCAGAGGTGGCGAAACCCGACAGGACTATAAAGATACCAGGCGTTTC
CCCCTGGAAGCTCCCTCGTGCGCTCTCCTGTTCCGACCCTGCCGCTTACCGGATACCTGTCCGCCTTTCT
CCCTTCGGGAAGCGTGGCGCTTTCTCATAGCTCACGCTGTAGGTATCTCAGTTCGGTGTAGGTCGTTCGC
TCCAAGCTGGGCTGTGTGCACGAACCCCCCGTTCAGCCCGACCGCTGCGCCTTATCCGGTAACTATCGTC
TTGAGTCCAACCCGGTAAGACACGACTTATCGCCACTGGCAGCAGCCACTGGTAACAGGATTAGCAGAGC
GAGGTATGTAGGCGGTGCTACAGAGTTCTTGAAGTGGTGGCCTAACTACGGCTACACTAGAAGAACAGTA
TTTGGTATCTGCGCTCTGCTGAAGCCAGTTACCTTCGGAAAAAGAGTTGGTAGCTCTTGATCCGGCAAAC
AAACCACCGCTGGTAGCGGTGGTTTTTTTGTTTGCAAGCAGCAGATTACGCGCAGAAAAAAAGGATCTCA
AGAAGATCCTTTGATCTTTTCTACGGGGTCTGACGCTCAGTGGAACGAAAACTCACGTTAAGGGATTTTG
GTCATGAGATTATCAAAAAGGATCTTCACCTAGATCCTTTTAAATTAAAAATGAAGTTTTAAATCAATCT
AAAGTATATATGAGTAAACTTGGTCTGACAGTTACCAATGCTTAATCAGTGAGGCACCTATCTCAGCGAT
CTGTCTATTTCGTTCATCCATAGTTGCCTGACTCCCCGTCGTGTAGATAACTACGATACGGGAGGGCTTA
CCATCTGGCCCCAGTGCTGCAATGATACCGCGAGACCCACGCTCACCGGCTCCAGATTTATCAGCAATAA
ACCAGCCAGCCGGAAGGGCCGAGCGCAGAAGTGGTCCTGCAACTTTATCCGCCTCCATCCAGTCTATTAA
TTGTTGCCGGGAAGCTAGAGTAAGTAGTTCGCCAGTTAATAGTTTGCGCAACGTTGTTGCCATTGCTACA
GGCATCGTGGTGTCACGCTCGTCGTTTGGTATGGCTTCATTCAGCTCCGGTTCCCAACGATCAAGGCGAG
TTACATGATCCCCCATGTTGTGCAAAAAAGCGGTTAGCTCCTTCGGTCCTCCGATCGTTGTCAGAAGTAA
GTTGGCCGCAGTGTTATCACTCATGGTTATGGCAGCACTGCATAATTCTCTTACTGTCATGCCATCCGTA
AGATGCTTTTCTGTGACTGGTGAGTACTCAACCAAGTCATTCTGAGAATAGTGTATGCGGCGACCGAGTT
GCTCTTGCCCGGCGTCAATACGGGATAATACCGCGCCACATAGCAGAACTTTAAAAGTGCTCATCATTGG
AAAACGTTCTTCGGGGCGAAAACTCTCAAGGATCTTACCGCTGTTGAGATCCAGTTCGATGTAACCCACT
CGTGCACCCAACTGATCTTCAGCATCTTTTACTTTCACCAGCGTTTCTGGGTGAGCAAAAACAGGAAGGC
AAAATGCCGCAAAAAAGGGAATAAGGGCGACACGGAAATGTTGAATACTCATACTCTTCCTTTTTCAATA
TTATTGAAGCATTTATCAGGGTTATTGTCTCATGAGCGGATACATATTTGAATGTATTTAGAAAAATAAA
CAAATAGGGGTTCCGCGCACATTTCCCCGAAAAGTGCCACCTGACGTCTAAGAAACCATTATTATCATGA
CATTAACCTATAAAAATAGGCGTATCACGAGGCCAGCTTTTCAATTCATCATTTTTTTTTTATTCTTTTT
TTTGATTTCGGTTTCCTTGAAATTTTTTTGATTCGGTAATCTCCGAACAGAAGGAAGAACGAAGGAAGGA
GCACAGACTTAGATTGGTATATATACGCATATGTAGTGTTGAAGAAACATGAAATTGCCCAGTATTCTTA
ACCCAACTGCACAGAACAAAAACATGCAGGAAACGAAGATAAATCATGTCGAAAGCTACATATAAGGAAC
GTGCTGCTACTCATCCTAGTCCTGTTGCTGCCAAGCTATTTAATATCATGCACGAAAAGCAAACAAACTT
GTGTGCTTCATTGGATGTTCGTACCACCAAGGAATTACTGGAGTTAGTTGAAGCATTAGGTCCCAAAATT
TGTTTACTAAAAACACATGTGGATATCTTGACTGATTTTTCCATGGAGGGCACAGTTAAGCCGCTAAAGG
CATTATCCGCCAAGTACAATTTTTTACTCTTCGAAGACAGAAAATTTGCTGACATTGGTAATACAGTCAA
ATTGCAGTACTCTGCGGGTGTATACAGAATAGCAGAATGGGCAGACATTACGAATGCACACGGTGTGGTG
GGCCCAGGTATTGTTAGCGGTTTGAAGCAGGCGGCAGAAGAAGTAACAAAGGAACCTAGAGGCCTTTTGA
TGTTAGCAGAATTGTCATGCAAGGGCTCCCTATCTACTGGAGAATATACTAAGGGTACTGTTGACATTGC
GAAGAGCGACAAAGATTTTGTTATCGGCTTTATTGCTCAAAGAGACATGGGTGGAAGAGATGAAGGTTAC
GATTGGTTGATTATGACACCCGGTGTGGGTTTAGATGACAAGGGAGACGCATTGGGTCAACAGTATAGAA
CCGTGGATGATGTGGTCTCTACAGGATCTGACATTATTATTGTTGGAAGAGGACTATTTGCAAAGGGAAG
GGATGCTAAGGTAGAGGGTGAACGTTACAGAAAAGCAGGCTGGGAAGCATATTTGAGAAGATGCGGCCAG
CAAAACTAAAAAACTGTATTATAAGTAAATGCATGTATACTAAACTCACAAATTAGAGCTTCAATTTAAT
TATATCAGTTATTACCCGCCCTTTCGTCTCGCGCGTTTCGGTGATGACGGTGAAAACCTCTGACACATGC
AGCTCCCGGAGACGGTCACAGCTTGTCTGTAAGCGGATGCCGGGAGCAGACAAGCCCGTCAGGGCGCGTC
AGCGGGTGTTGGCGGGTGTCGGGGCTGGCTTAACTATGCGGCATCAGAGCAGATTGTACTGAGAGTGCAC
CATATGCGGTGTGAAATACCGCACAGATGCGTAAGGAGAAAATACCGCATCAGGCGCCATTCGCCATTCA
GGCTGCGCAACTGTTGGGAAGGGCGATCGGTGCGGGCCTCTTCGCTATTACGCCAGCTGGCGAAAGGGGG
ATGTGCTGCAAGGCGATTAAGTTGGGTAACGCCAGGGTTTTCCCAGTCACGACGTTGTAAAACGACGGCC
AGTGAATTCGAGCTCCCATTACCGACATTTGGGCGCTATACGTGCATATGTTCATGTATGTATCTGTATT
TAAAACACTTTTGTATTATTTTTCCTCATATATGTGTATAGGTTTATACGGATGATTTAATTATTACTTC
ACCACCCTTTATTTCAGGCTGATATCTTAGCCTTGTTACTAGTTAGAAAAAGACATTTTTGCTGTCAGTC
ACTGTCAAGAGATTCTTTTGCTGGCATTTCTTCTAGAAGCAAAAAGAGCGATGCGTCTTTTCCGCTGAAC
CGTTCCAGCAAAAAAGACTACCAACGCAATATGGATTGTCAGAATCATATAAAAGAGAAGCAAATAACTC
CTTGTCTTGTATCAATTGCATTATAATATCTTCTTGTTAGTGCAATATCATATAGAAGTCATCGAAATAG
ATATTAAGAAAAACAAACTGTAACGGATCAATGCAGATTTTCGTCAAGACTTTGACCGGTAAAACCGCAA
CATTGGAAGTTGAATCTTCCGATACCATCGACAACGTTAAGTCGAAAATTCAAGACAAGGAAGGGATCCC
TGGGTCTGGGGCTTACCCATACGATGTTCCTGACTATGCGGGGAATGGTATCCTCTGGCATGAGATGTGG
CATGAAGGCCTGGAAGAGGCATCTCGTTTGTACTTTGGGGAAAGGAACGTGAAAGGCATGTTTGAGGTGC
TGGAGCCCTTGCATGCTATGATGGAACGGGGCCCCCAGACTCTGAAGGAAACATCCTTTAATCAGGCCTA
TGGTCGAGATTTAATGGAGGCCCAAGAGTGGTGCAGGAAGTACATGAAATCAGGGAATGTCAAGGACCTC
CTCCAAGCCTGGGACCTCTATTATCATGTGTTCCGACGAATCTCAAAGACTAGTAATTATACTGACATAG
AAATGAACAGATTGGGAAAGTAGCCTGCAGCCAAGCTAATTCCGGGCGAATTTCTTATGATTTATGATTT
TTATTATTAAATAAGTTATAAAAAAAATAAGTGTATACAAATTTTAAAGTGACTCTTAGGTTTTAAAACG
AAAATTCTTATTCTTGAGTAACTCTTTCCTGTAGGTCAGGTTGCTTTCTCAGGTATAGCATGAGGTCGCT
CTTATTGACCACACCTCTACCGGCATGCAAGCTTGGCGTAATCATGGTCATAGCTGTTTCCTGTGTGAAA
TTGTTATCCGCTCACAATTCCACACAACATACGAGCCGGAAGCATAAAGTGTAAAGCCTGGGGTGCCTAA
TGAGTGAGCTAACTCACATTAATTGCGTTGCGCTCACTGCCCGCTTTCCAGTCGGGAAACCTGTCGTGCC
AGCTGCATTAATGAATCGGCCAACGCGCGGGGAGAGGCGGTTTGCGTATTGGGCGC
Features (pLannotate 1.2.2; 17 found; start..end, strand, type, name):
    183..771     -  rep_origin     ori: high-copy-number ColE1/pMB1/pBR322/pUC origin of replication
    942..1802    -  CDS            AmpR: β-lactamase; bla; confers resistance to ampicillin, carbenicillin, and related antibiotics
   1803..1907    -  promoter       AmpR promoter: bla
   2000..2215    +  promoter       URA3 promoter: S. cerevisiae URA3
   2216..3019    +  CDS            URA3: orotidine-5'-phosphate decarboxylase, required for uracil biosynthesis; S. cerevisiae URA3; yeast auxotrophic marker, counterselectable with 5-fluoroorotic acid (5-FOA)
   3108..3143    +  CDS            rop (fragment): Rop protein, which maintains plasmids at low copy number; rop
   3245..3344    +  misc_feature   bom (fragment): basis of mobility region from pBR322
   3350..3507    -  CDS            lacZα (fragment): LacZα fragment of β-galactosidase; lacZ fragment
   3679..3913    +  promoter       CUP1 promoter: S. cerevisiae CUP1; inducible metallothionein promoter, regulated by Cu2+
   3951..4061    +  CDS            ubiquitin (fragment): Saccharomyces cerevisiae ubiquitin
   4074..4102    +  CDS            3xHA (fragment): three tandem HA epitope tags
   4110..4388    +  CDS            FRB*: T2098L mutant of FKBP-rapamycin binding domain of human FRAP binds synthetic ligands such as AP21967
   4456..4643    +  terminator     ADH1 terminator: S. cerevisiae ADH1; transcription terminator for the S. cerevisiae alcohol dehydrogenase 1 (ADH1) gene
   4691..4707    -  protein_bind   lac operator: The lac repressor binds to the lac operator to inhibit transcription in E. coli. This inhibition can be relieved by adding lactose or isopropyl-β-D-thiogalactopyranoside (IPTG). lac repressor encoded by lacI
   4715..4745    -  promoter       lac promoter: promoter for the E. coli lac operon
   4760..4781    -  protein_bind   CAP binding site: CAP binding activates transcription in the presence of cAMP. E. coli catabolite activator protein
   4794..4886    -  CDS            lacI (fragment): lac repressor; lacI; The lac repressor binds to the lac operator to inhibit transcription in E. coli. This inhibition can be relieved by adding lactose or isopropyl-β-D-thiogalactopyranoside (IPTG).
