[The description below was written by a language model from this plasmid's Addgene catalogue record and pLannotate feature annotations shown in this document.]
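Description:
YIp211-CUP1-NUbo-VSV is a yeast integrative expression plasmid built on the YIplac211 backbone, designed for copper-inducible production of the NUbo-VSV protein in budding yeast. As an integrating vector it carries no yeast replication origin in the annotated features, so stable maintenance in Saccharomyces cerevisiae depends on recombination into the genome. Transformants are selected through the URA3 marker, which is expressed from its own promoter, complements uracil auxotrophy and can be counterselected with 5-FOA. In E. coli the plasmid replicates from a high-copy ColE1/pUC-type origin and is selected with ampicillin via β-lactamase. The short rop, bom, lacZα, lac promoter/operator and lacI fragments are remnants of the cloning backbone flanking the insertion site.

The expression cassette is driven by the S. cerevisiae CUP1 metallothionein promoter, which is induced by Cu2+, and is closed by the ADH1 terminator. Between them the feature table identifies a fragment of yeast ubiquitin, a short match to an HA epitope sequence, and the FRB* domain, the T2098L mutant of the FKBP-rapamycin binding domain of human FRAP. This fits the mixed human and yeast origin recorded for the insert. The arrangement suggests that NUbo is an N-terminal portion of ubiquitin fused to a rapamycin-responsive dimerisation module, although the record does not define the name explicitly. The catalogue lists a C-terminal VSV tag, which the automated annotation did not detect; it presumably lies in the unannotated stretch between FRB* and the terminator. The associated publication describes Ubiquiton, an inducible, linkage-specific polyubiquitylation tool, so this plasmid most likely supplies one component of that system, with its level controlled by copper.
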