Addgene plasmid #212730: YIp211-CUP1-NUbo-VSV
Purpose: Copper-inducible expression of NUbo-VSV in budding yeast
Depositing lab: Helle Ulrich. Depositing organization: Institut fuer Molekulare Biologie (IMB Mainz). Publication: Ubiquiton-An inducible, linkage-specific polyubiquitylation tool. Renz C, Asimaki E, Meister C, Albanese V, Petriukov K, Krapoth NC, Wegmann S, Wollscheid HP, Wong RP, Fulzele A, Chen JX, Leon S, Ulrich HD. Mol Cell. 2024 Jan 18;84(2):386-400.e11. doi: 10.1016/j.molcel.2023.11.016. Epub 2023 Dec 15. PubMed 38103558.
Backbone
  Vector backbone: YIplac211
  Vector type: Yeast Expression ; integrative vector
  Selectable markers: URA3
Growth in bacteria
  Bacterial resistance: Ampicillin, 100 μg/mL
  Growth temperature: 37°C
  Growth strain: Top10
  Copy number: High Copy
Gene/Insert
  Gene/Insert name: NUbo
  Species: H. sapiens (human), S. cerevisiae (budding yeast)
  Promoter: CUP1
  Tag / fusion protein: VSV (C terminal on insert)
  Cloning method: Restriction Enzyme; 5′ cloning site unknown (unknown if destroyed)
Terms and licenses: Academic/Nonprofit Terms; Industry Terms: Not Available to Industry
Depositor comments: pHU4729
How to cite: YIp211-CUP1-NUbo-VSV was a gift from Helle Ulrich (Addgene plasmid # 212730 ; http://n2t.net/addgene:212730 ; RRID:Addgene_212730)
